Addgene plasmid #153509: pAGM9121_OctaHis-GFP11
Purpose: OctaHis-GFP11 C-terminal Tag Donor Plasmid
Depositing lab: Sylvestre Marillonnet. Depositing organization: Leibniz Institute of Plant Biochemistry (IPB). Publication: A modular two yeast species secretion system for the production and preparative application of unspecific peroxygenases. Pullmann P, Knorrscheidt A, Munch J, Palme PR, Hoehenwarter W, Marillonnet S, Alcalde M, Westermann B, Weissenborn MJ. Commun Biol. 2021 May 12;4(1):562. doi: 10.1038/s42003-021-02076-3. PubMed 33980981.
Backbone
  Vector backbone: pAGM9121
  Vector type: Synthetic Biology
Growth in bacteria
  Bacterial resistance: Spectinomycin, 50 μg/mL
  Growth temperature: 37°C
  Growth strain: DH5alpha
  Copy number: High Copy
Gene/Insert
  Gene/Insert name: OctaHis-GFP11
  Species: Synthetic
  Cloning method: Restriction Enzyme; 5′ cloning site Unknown (unknown if destroyed)
Terms and licenses: Academic/Nonprofit Terms; Industry Terms: Not Available to Industry
Depositor comments: Please visit https://www.biorxiv.org/content/10.1101/2020.07.22.216432v1 for bioRxiv preprint.
How to cite: pAGM9121_OctaHis-GFP11 was a gift from Sylvestre Marillonnet (Addgene plasmid # 153509 ; http://n2t.net/addgene:153509 ; RRID:Addgene_153509)
