[The description below was written by a language model from this plasmid's Addgene catalogue record and pLannotate feature annotations shown in this document.]
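Description:
pAGM9121_OctaHis-GFP11 is a small (about 2.2 kb) synthetic-biology donor plasmid built on the pAGM9121 backbone, which is generally used as a level 0 universal acceptor in the Modular Cloning (MoClo)/Golden Gate system. It is maintained in E. coli through a high-copy ColE1/pUC-type origin of replication and selected with spectinomycin. Resistance comes from the aadA aminoglycoside adenylyltransferase gene (SmR). Upstream of this gene the annotation picks up a fragment of a class 1 integron Pc promoter and a short remnant of a gentamicin acetyltransferase gene. Both are likely leftovers of the integron-derived resistance cassette rather than functional parts in their own right.

The payload is a short synthetic module encoding an octahistidine tag joined to GFP11, stored as a part to be attached to the C-terminus of a protein of interest. The His stretch allows purification by immobilised metal affinity chromatography. GFP11 is the eleventh beta-strand of split GFP, and it restores fluorescence when it pairs with the separately supplied GFP1-10 fragment, which allows tagged protein to be detected and quantified. The feature table does not annotate the insert as such. Its only hit in that region is an 18-nucleotide match labelled as a capTEV fragment, which most plausibly reflects the histidine codons of the tag and not a true capTEV element. The plasmid carries no promoter or terminator for the tag, consistent with its role as a parts donor and not an expression vector, and the record does not state the cloning sites or fusion overhangs. The associated publication describes a modular secretion system in two yeast species for producing unspecific peroxygenases, where tag modules of this kind would be combined with other parts in assembled expression constructs.
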