Features (pLannotate 1.2.2; 5 found; start..end, strand, type, name):
     23..46      +  promoter       Pc promoter (fragment): intI1 (promoter lies within the coding sequence); class 1 integron promoter
    222..278     +  CDS            GmR (fragment): gentamycin acetyltransferase; aacC1; confers resistance to gentamycin
    289..1076    +  CDS            SmR (fragment): aminoglycoside adenylyltransferase (Murphy, 1985); aadA; confers resistance to spectinomycin and streptomycin
   1417..2005    +  rep_origin     ori: high-copy-number ColE1/pMB1/pBR322/pUC origin of replication
   2076..2093    +  CDS            capTEV™ (fragment): composite tag for in vivo biotinylation, TEV protease cleavage, and 6xHis tagging
>Addgene plasmid #153509 | pAGM9121_OctaHis-GFP11 | addgene full sequence | sequence record 310807 | Addgene NGS Result
GTGCCGAGGCACGAACCCAGTGGACATAAGCCTGTTCGGTTCGTAAGCTGTAATGCAAGTAGCGTATGCG
CTCACGCAACTGGTCCAGAACCTTGACCGAACGCAGCGGTGGTAACGGCGCAGTGGCGGTTTTCATGGCT
TGTTATGACTGTTTTTTTGGGGTACAGTCTATGCCTCGGGCATCCAAGCAGCAAGCGCGTTACGCCGTGG
GTCGATGTTTGATGTTATGGAGCAGCAACGATGTTACGCAGCAGGGCAGTCGCCCTAAAACAAAGTTAAA
CATCATGGGGGAAGCGGTGATCGCCGAAGTATCGACTCAACTATCAGAGGTAGTTGGCGTCATCGAGCGC
CATCTCGAACCGACGTTGCTGGCCGTACATTTGTACGGCTCCGCAGTGGATGGCGGCCTGAAGCCACACA
GCGATATTGATTTGCTGGTTACGGTGACCGTAAGGCTTGATGAAACAACGCGGCGAGCTTTGATCAACGA
CCTTTTGGAAACTTCGGCTTCCCCTGGAGAGAGCGAGATTCTCCGCGCTGTAGAAGTCACCATTGTTGTG
CACGACGACATCATTCCGTGGCGTTATCCAGCTAAGCGCGAACTGCAATTTGGAGAATGGCAGCGCAATG
ACATTCTTGCAGGTATCTTCGAGCCAGCCACGATCGACATTGATCTGGCTATCTTGCTGACAAAAGCAAG
AGAACATAGCGTTGCCTTGGTAGGTCCAGCGGCGGAGGAACTCTTTGATCCGGTTCCTGAACAGGATCTA
TTTGAGGCGCTAAATGAAACCTTAACGCTATGGAACTCGCCGCCCGACTGGGCTGGCGATGAGCGAAATG
TAGTGCTTACGTTGTCCCGCATTTGGTACAGCGCAGTAACCGGCAAAATCGCGCCGAAGGATGTCGCTGC
CGACTGGGCAATGGAGCGCCTGCCGGCCCAGTATCAGCCCGTCATACTTGAAGCTAGACAGGCTTATCTT
GGACAAGAAGAAGATCGCTTGGCCTCGCGCGCAGATCAGTTGGAAGAATTTGTCCATTACGTGAAAGGCG
AGATCACCAAGGTAGTCGGCAAATAATGTCTAGCTAGAAATTCGTTCAAGCCGACGCCGCTTCGCGGCGC
GGCTTAACTCAAGCGTTAGATGCACTAAGCACATAATTGCTCACAGCCAAACTATCAGGTCAAGTCTGCT
TTTATTATTTTTAAGCGTGCATAATAAGCCCTACACAAATTGGGAGATATATCATGCTGTCAGACCAAGT
TTACTCATATATACTTTAGATTGATTTAAAACTTCATTTTTAATTTAAAAGGATCTAGGTGAAGATCCTT
TTTGATAATCTCATGACCAAAATCCCTTAACGTGAGTTTTCGTTCCACTGAGCGTCAGACCCCGTAGAAA
AGATCAAAGGATCTTCTTGAGATCCTTTTTTTCTGCGCGTAATCTGCTGCTTGCAAACAAAAAAACCACC
GCTACCAGCGGTGGTTTGTTTGCCGGATCAAGAGCTACCAACTCTTTTTCCGAAGGTAACTGGCTTCAGC
AGAGCGCAGATACCAAATACTGTTCTTCTAGTGTAGCCGTAGTTAGGCCACCACTTCAAGAACTCTGTAG
CACCGCCTACATACCTCGCTCTGCTAATCCTGTTACCAGTGGCTGCTGCCAGTGGCGATAAGTCGTGTCT
TACCGGGTTGGACTCAAGACGATAGTTACCGGATAAGGCGCAGCGGTCGGGCTGAACGGGGGGTTCGTGC
ACACAGCCCAGCTTGGAGCGAACGACCTACACCGAACTGAGATACCTACAGCGTGAGCTATGAGAAAGCG
CCACGCTTCCCGAAGGGAGAAAGGCGGACAGGTATCCGGTAAGCGGCAGGGTCGGAACAGGAGAGCGCAC
GAGGGAGCTTCCAGGGGGAAACGCCTGGTATCTTTATAGTCCTGTCGGGTTTCGCCACCTCTGACTTGAG
CGTCGATTTTTGTGATGCTCGTCAGGGGGGCGGAGCCTATGGAAAAACGCCAGCAACGCGGCCTTTTTAC
GGTTCCTGCACTCTGTGGTCTCATTCGGGTGGTTCTGGTGGTGGTCATCATCATCATCATCATCACCATG
ATGGTGGTTCTGGTGGTGGTTCTACTAGTCGTGATCATATGGTTCTTCATGAATATGTTAATGCTGCTGG
TATTACTTGAGCTTCGAGACCACGAA
